Addgene plasmid #138610: pcDNA3.1(+) - Hyperactive AID - T7 RNA Polymerase -UGI - T2A - tdTamato
Purpose: Express TRACE editor together with a tdTomato reporter in pcDNA3.1(+) backbone
Depositing lab: Fei Chen. Publication: Efficient, continuous mutagenesis in human cells using a pseudo-random DNA editor. Chen H, Liu S, Padula S, Lesman D, Griswold K, Lin A, Zhao T, Marshall JL, Chen F. Nat Biotechnol. 2019 Dec 16. pii: 10.1038/s41587-019-0331-8. doi: 10.1038/s41587-019-0331-8. PubMed 31844291.
Backbone
  Vector backbone: pcDNA3.1(+)
  Total vector size (bp): 10336
  Vector type: Mammalian Expression
  Selectable markers: Neomycin (select with G418)
Growth in bacteria
  Bacterial resistance: Ampicillin, 100 μg/mL
  Growth temperature: 37°C
  Growth strain: DH5alpha
  Copy number: High Copy
Gene/Insert 1
  Gene/Insert name: Hyperactive AID (alt name: pcDNA3.1(+) - Hyperactive AID - T7 RNA Polymerase G645AQ744R-UGI - T2A - tdTomato)
  Insert size (bp): 585
Gene/Insert 2
  Gene/Insert name: T7 RNA Polymerase
  Insert size (bp): 2646
Gene/Insert 3
  Gene/Insert name: tdTomato
  Insert size (bp): 1428
Resource information
  A portion of this plasmid was derived from a plasmid made by: Hyperactive AID was cloned from pGH335_MS2-AID*Δ-Hygro obtained from Michael Bassik (Addgene plasmid # 85406)
Terms and licenses: Academic/Nonprofit Terms; Industry Terms: Not Available to Industry
How to cite: pcDNA3.1(+) - Hyperactive AID - T7 RNA Polymerase -UGI - T2A - tdTamato was a gift from Fei Chen (Addgene plasmid # 138610 ; http://n2t.net/addgene:138610 ; RRID:Addgene_138610)
