[The description below was written by a language model from this plasmid's Addgene catalogue record and pLannotate feature annotations shown in this document.]
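Description:
pcDNA3.1(+) - Hyperactive AID - T7 RNA Polymerase - UGI - T2A - tdTomato is a mammalian expression plasmid of about 10.3–10.4 kb (the catalogue size and the sequenced record differ slightly) built on the pcDNA3.1(+) backbone. It is propagated in E. coli through a high-copy ColE1/pUC-type origin with ampicillin selection from the β-lactamase gene, and it also carries an f1 phage origin. For selection in mammalian cells, an SV40 early promoter drives the neomycin phosphotransferase gene, terminated by an SV40 polyadenylation signal, which allows G418 selection.

The payload is a single open reading frame under the CMV immediate-early enhancer and promoter, ending at the bovine growth hormone polyadenylation signal. It encodes a hyperactive variant of human activation-induced cytidine deaminase (AID) joined by a short linker to T7 RNA polymerase; the software labels this linker as a base-editor fragment. The alternative name indicates the polymerase carries G645A and Q744R substitutions. Next comes the uracil-DNA glycosylase inhibitor (UGI) from phage PBS2. A T2A self-cleaving peptide, named in the title though not annotated in the feature table, presumably lies in the gap before tdTomato, so that the red-orange fluorescent reporter is released as a separate protein marking cells that express the editor.

Together these parts form the TRACE editor. The T7 polymerase recruits the fusion to DNA downstream of a T7 promoter and carries the deaminase along the template as it transcribes. The deaminase converts cytosines to uracils, while UGI blocks uracil excision repair so the changes persist as mutations. The construct is used for continuous, targeted mutagenesis in human cells. The hyperactive AID portion was derived from an earlier MS2-AID plasmid.
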