Features (pLannotate 1.2.2; 23 found; start..end, strand, type, name):
     28..80      -  misc_feature   bom (fragment): basis of mobility region from pBR322
    235..614     +  enhancer       CMV enhancer: human cytomegalovirus immediate early enhancer
    615..818     +  promoter       CMV promoter: human cytomegalovirus (CMV) immediate early promoter
    814..847     +  LTR            5' LTR (truncated) (fragment): truncated 5' long terminal repeat (LTR) from HIV-1
    872..1456    +  CDS            AID: human activation-induced cytidine deaminase (Dickerson et al., 2003); AICDA
   1455..1504    +  CDS            ABE(7.10) (fragment): adenine base editor comprising wild-type E. coli TadA fused to the evolved TadA*(7.10) mutant (Gaudelli et al., 2017)
   1505..4150    +  CDS            RPOL_BPT7: Experimental evidence at protein level: Swiss-Prot protein existence level 1. Highly processive DNA-dependent RNA polymerase that catalyzes the transcription of class II and class III viral genes. Recognizes a specific promoter sequence and enters first into an 'abortive phase' where very short transcripts are synthesized and released before proceeding to the processive transcription of long RNA chains. Unwinds the double-stranded DNA to expose the coding strand for templating. Participates in the initiation of viral DNA replication presumably by making primers accessible to the DNA polymerase
   4163..4411    +  CDS            UGI: UNGI_BPPB2 - Experimental evidence at protein level: Swiss-Prot protein existence level 1. This protein binds specifically and reversibly to the host uracil-DNA glycosylase, preventing removal of uracil residues from PBS2 DNA by the host uracil-excision repair system. From Bacillus phage PBS2 (Bacteriophage PBS2).
   4520..5947    +  CDS            tdTomato: tdTomato is a basic (constitutively fluorescent) orange fluorescent protein published in 2004, derived from Discosoma sp.. It is reported to be a somewhat slowly-maturing tandem dimer with low acid sensitivity.
   5986..6210    +  polyA_signal   bGH poly(A) signal: bovine growth hormone polyadenylation signal
   6214..6235    +  promoter       SV40 promoter (fragment): SV40 enhancer and early promoter
   6256..6684    +  rep_origin     f1 ori (sequence partly withheld): f1 bacteriophage origin of replication; arrow indicates direction of (+) strand synthesis
   6698..7027    +  promoter       SV40 promoter: SV40 enhancer and early promoter
   7094..7885    +  CDS            neo: KKA2_KLEPN - Also known as kan, nptII. Experimental evidence at protein level: Swiss-Prot protein existence level 1. Resistance to kanamycin, neomycin, paromomycin, ribostamycin, butirosin and gentamicin B. From Klebsiella pneumoniae.
   7909..8067    +  CDS            ble (fragment): BLE_KLEPN - Experimental evidence at protein level: Swiss-Prot protein existence level 1. Binding protein with a strong affinity to the bleomycin family of antibiotics. Binds to CL990; an antimitotic-antibiotic compound. From Klebsiella pneumoniae.
   8062..8183    +  polyA_signal   SV40 poly(A) signal: SV40 polyadenylation signal
   8256..8272    -  protein_bind   lac operator: The lac repressor binds to the lac operator to inhibit transcription in E. coli. This inhibition can be relieved by adding lactose or isopropyl-β-D-thiogalactopyranoside (IPTG). lac repressor encoded by lacI
   8280..8310    -  promoter       lac promoter: promoter for the E. coli lac operon
   8325..8346    -  protein_bind   CAP binding site: CAP binding activates transcription in the presence of cAMP. E. coli catabolite activator protein
   8359..8451    -  CDS            lacI (fragment): lac repressor; lacI; The lac repressor binds to the lac operator to inhibit transcription in E. coli. This inhibition can be relieved by adding lactose or isopropyl-β-D-thiogalactopyranoside (IPTG).
   8634..9221    -  rep_origin     ori: high-copy-number ColE1/pMB1/pBR322/pUC origin of replication
   9392..10252   -  CDS            AmpR: β-lactamase; bla; confers resistance to ampicillin, carbenicillin, and related antibiotics
  10253..10357   -  promoter       AmpR promoter: bla
>Addgene plasmid #138610 | pcDNA3.1(+) - Hyperactive AID - T7 RNA Polymerase -UGI - T2A - tdTamato | addgene full sequence | sequence record 275788 | Addgene NGS Result
GACGGATCGGGAGATCTCCCGATCCCCTATGGTGCACTCTCAGTACAATCTGCTCTGATGCCGCATAGTT
AAGCCAGTATCTGCTCCCTGCTTGTGTGTTGGAGGTCGCTGAGTAGTGCGCGAGCAAAATTTAAGCTACA
ACAAGGCAAGGCTTGACCGACAATTGCATGAAGAATCTGCTTAGGGTTAGGCGTTTTGCGCTGCTTCGCG
ATGTACGGGCCAGATATACGCGTTGACATTGATTATTGACTAGTTATTAATAGTAATCAATTACGGGGTC
ATTAGTTCATAGCCCATATATGGAGTTCCGCGTTACATAACTTACGGTAAATGGCCCGCCTGGCTGACCG
CCCAACGACCCCCGCCCATTGACGTCAATAATGACGTATGTTCCCATAGTAACGCCAATAGGGACTTTCC
ATTGACGTCAATGGGTGGAGTATTTACGGTAAACTGCCCACTTGGCAGTACATCAAGTGTATCATATGCC
AAGTACGCCCCCTATTGACGTCAATGACGGTAAATGGCCCGCCTGGCATTATGCCCAGTACATGACCTTA
TGGGACTTTCCTACTTGGCAGTACATCTACGTATTAGTCATCGCTATTACCATGGTGATGCGGTTTTGGC
AGTACATCAATGGGCGTGGATAGCGGTTTGACTCACGGGGATTTCCAAGTCTCCACCCCATTGACGTCAA
TGGGAGTTTGTTTTGGCACCAAAATCAACGGGACTTTCCAAAATGTCGTAACAACTCCGCCCCATTGACG
CAAATGGGCGGTAGGCGTGTACGGTGGGAGGTCTATATAAGCAGAGCTCTCTGGCTAACTAGAGAACCCA
CTGCTTACTGGCTTATCGAAATGCCGCCACCATGGACAGCCTCTTGATGAACCGGAGGGAGTTTCTTTAC
CAATTCAAAAATGTCCGCTGGGCTAAGGGTCGGCGTGAGACCTACCTGTGCTACGTAGTGAAGAGGCGTG
ACAGTGCTACATCCTTTTCACTGGACTTTGGTTATCTTCGCAATAAGAACGGCTGCCACGTGGAATTGCT
CTTCCTCCGCTACATCTCGGACTGGGACCTAGACCCTGGCCGCTGCTACCGCGTCACCTGGTTCATCTCC
TGGAGCCCCTGCTACGACTGTGCCCGACATGTGGCCGACTTTCTGCGAGGGAACCCCAACCTCAGTCTGA
GGATCTTCACCGCGCGCCTCTACTTCTGTGAGGACCGCAAGGCTGAGCCCGAGGGGCTGCGGCGGCTGCA
CCGCGCCGGGGTGCAAATAGCCATCATGACCTTCAAAGATTATTTTTACTGCTGGAATACTTTTGTAGAA
AACCACGGAAGAACTTTCAAAGCCTGGGAAGGGCTGCATGAAAATTCAGTTCGTCTCTCCAGACAGCTTC
GGCGCATCCTTTTGCCCCTGTATGAGGTTGATGACTTACGAGACGCATTTCGTACTAGCGGCAGCGAGAC
TCCCGGGACCTCAGAGTCCGCCACACCCGAAAGTAACACCATCAACATTGCTAAGAACGACTTCTCAGAC
ATAGAGCTCGCGGCTATTCCGTTCAACACCCTGGCTGACCACTACGGCGAGAGACTCGCTAGGGAGCAGC
TGGCGTTGGAGCATGAATCCTACGAGATGGGCGAGGCTAGGTTCCGCAAGATGTTCGAGCGACAATTGAA
GGCAGGGGAGGTGGCGGACAACGCTGCCGCCAAGCCCCTGATCACAACCTTGCTGCCCAAAATGATCGCG
CGGATCAACGATTGGTTTGAGGAGGTTAAGGCAAAACGGGGCAAACGCCCGACCGCATTTCAATTCCTCC
AAGAAATCAAGCCTGAGGCTGTTGCCTACATCACTATCAAGACGACACTGGCGTGTCTCACAAGCGCCGA
CAACACCACCGTGCAAGCCGTCGCCAGCGCCATCGGGCGGGCAATTGAGGATGAGGCACGGTTTGGTAGG
ATCCGAGACCTGGAAGCGAAGCACTTCAAGAAGAACGTGGAAGAGCAGTTGAACAAACGCGTCGGCCACG
TGTATAAAAAGGCTTTCATGCAGGTGGTGGAGGCCGATATGCTCAGTAAGGGGCTGCTTGGGGGGGAGGC
GTGGTCATCCTGGCACAAGGAGGATAGCATTCACGTGGGGGTCCGATGTATCGAGATGCTGATAGAGAGC
ACCGGAATGGTCTCCCTCCATCGCCAGAACGCTGGGGTCGTAGGGCAGGACTCCGAGACTATTGAGCTGG
CCCCCGAGTATGCCGAAGCAATCGCTACACGCGCAGGTGCACTGGCTGGGATAAGCCCTATGTTTCAGCC
CTGCGTAGTGCCTCCAAAGCCATGGACCGGCATCACAGGGGGTGGCTATTGGGCCAACGGTAGGCGGCCT
CTGGCCCTGGTACGCACGCACAGCAAGAAGGCGCTCATGCGCTATGAAGACGTTTACATGCCCGAGGTTT
ACAAGGCGATCAATATCGCGCAGAACACCGCCTGGAAAATCAATAAGAAGGTGTTGGCGGTCGCAAACGT
GATTACCAAGTGGAAGCATTGCCCAGTCGAGGACATACCCGCCATAGAACGCGAAGAGCTGCCGATGAAG
CCGGAAGACATTGATATGAACCCCGAGGCCCTCACCGCGTGGAAAAGAGCCGCAGCCGCCGTATACAGGA
AGGATAAAGCGCGCAAGTCCCTACGCATAAGCCTCGAGTTTATGCTGGAACAGGCCAACAAGTTCGCCAA
CCACAAAGCTATCTGGTTCCCCTACAACATGGACTGGAGAGGGAGGGTCTACGCCGTCAGCATGTTCAAT
CCCCAGGGCAACGACATGACGAAGGGCCTTCTGACATTGGCAAAGGGGAAGCCTATCGGAAAGGAGGGGT
ACTACTGGCTCAAGATCCACGGCGCCAACTGCGCGGGAGTGGACAAGGTTCCATTTCCCGAGCGAATTAA
GTTCATCGAGGAAAACCACGAAAACATTATGGCGTGCGCTAAATCCCCCCTCGAGAACACATGGTGGGCC
GAGCAAGACTCCCCGTTCTGTTTTTTGGCATTCTGCTTTGAGTACGCCGGTGTGCAGCACCATGGCCTCT
CATACAACTGTTCCCTGCCCCTGGCCTTCGACGGAAGTTGCAGTGGGATTCAACATTTCAGCGCAATGTT
GCGGGACGAGGTCGGTGGCAGGGCCGTTAACCTGCTCCCTTCCGAAACGGTGCAGGACATCTACGGAATC
GTGGCAAAAAAGGTAAACGAGATCCTGCAAGCGGATGCCATCAACGGGACGGACAATGAGGTCGTTACGG
TGACAGACGAAAATACTGGGGAAATAAGCGAAAAGGTCAAGCTGGGGACCAAAGCACTCGCGGGTCAGTG
GCTCGCCTACGGGGTGACACGCTCCGTCACCAAGAGAAGCGTGATGACCCTCGCGTACGGTTCAAAAGAA
TTCGCCTTCCGCCAGCAAGTGCTGGAGGACACCATCCAGCCGGCGATTGACTCCGGGAAGGGTCTCATGT
TTACCCAGCCGAACCAGGCCGCAGGGTACATGGCCAAACTGATCTGGGAAAGCGTTAGCGTCACAGTGGT
CGCCGCGGTTGAGGCGATGAATTGGCTGAAGAGCGCGGCAAAGCTCCTCGCCGCTGAGGTGAAGGACAAA
AAGACCGGCGAAATCCTGCGCAAGCGCTGCGCCGTCCACTGGGTCACGCCGGATGGATTCCCCGTCTGGC
AGGAGTACAAGAAGCCCATCCGAACCCGGCTCAACTTGATGTTCCTTGGCCAGTTTCGCCTGCAGCCCAC
GATAAACACCAACAAAGACAGCGAGATCGACGCCCACAAGCAGGAGAGCGGCATCGCGCCCAACTTCGTG
CACAGTCAGGACGGGTCCCATCTGCGGAAAACTGTTGTGTGGGCTCACGAGAAGTACGGCATTGAGAGCT
TCGCCCTGATACACGACAGCTTCGGGACCATACCAGCGGACGCAGCGAACCTGTTCAAAGCCGTGCGGGA
AACAATGGTCGACACCTACGAAAGCTGCGACGTACTGGCAGACTTCTATGACCAATTCGCCGACCAGCTT
CACGAGTCACAGCTCGACAAGATGCCCGCTCTGCCCGCGAAAGGCAACCTGAATTTGCGCGACATCCTTG
AGAGCGATTTTGCGTTCGCCTCTGGTGGTTCTACTAATCTGTCAGATATTATTGAAAAGGAGACCGGTAA
GCAACTGGTTATCCAGGAATCCATCCTCATGCTCCCAGAGGAGGTGGAAGAAGTCATTGGGAACAAGCCG
GAAAGCGATATACTCGTGCACACCGCCTACGACGAGAGCACCGACGAGAATGTCATGCTTCTGACTAGCG
ACGCCCCTGAATACAAGCCTTGGGCTCTGGTCATACAGGATAGCAACGGTGAGAACAAGATTAAGATGCT
CTCTGGTGGTTCTCCCAAGAAGAAGAGGAAAGTCGGATCGGGAGAGGGCAGAGGAAGTCTGCTAACATGC
GGTGACGTCGAGGAGAATCCTGGCCCACCGGTCGCCACCATGGTCAGTAAGGGCGAGGAAGTGATCAAAG
AATTCATGCGCTTTAAAGTAAGAATGGAGGGTTCAATGAATGGGCACGAGTTTGAGATCGAAGGAGAGGG
TGAGGGTAGACCATATGAAGGTACTCAGACGGCTAAACTTAAAGTGACCAAAGGAGGACCCCTGCCATTT
GCCTGGGATATCTTGTCCCCGCAATTTATGTACGGAAGTAAGGCCTACGTAAAGCACCCTGCAGACATCC
CTGATTATAAAAAACTCAGTTTCCCGGAAGGTTTCAAGTGGGAAAGGGTCATGAACTTTGAAGATGGCGG
ATTGGTTACCGTTACGCAAGACTCTTCTCTCCAGGATGGCACACTCATCTATAAGGTCAAAATGAGGGGT
ACAAACTTTCCGCCCGACGGGCCAGTAATGCAGAAGAAAACAATGGGATGGGAGGCTTCTACCGAAAGAC
TCTACCCGCGAGACGGAGTGCTCAAGGGAGAAATACATCAAGCGCTGAAGCTGAAAGACGGAGGGCACTA
CCTTGTCGAATTCAAGACTATATATATGGCCAAAAAACCCGTCCAGCTGCCAGGCTATTATTACGTCGAT
ACAAAGCTCGACATTACCTCCCATAATGAAGACTACACGATAGTAGAACAATACGAGCGGTCAGAGGGAC
GACATCATCTTTTTCTCGGGCACGGAACTGGTTCCACCGGCTCCGGATCTAGCGGAACCGCATCATCCGA
GGACAATAACATGGCTGTGATAAAAGAGTTTATGCGGTTTAAGGTTCGGATGGAAGGCTCTATGAATGGT
CATGAATTTGAGATCGAGGGCGAAGGCGAAGGACGGCCGTACGAAGGTACCCAAACGGCGAAGTTGAAAG
TTACCAAGGGTGGCCCCTTGCCGTTCGCATGGGACATTTTGTCACCACAATTCATGTACGGTTCCAAAGC
ATACGTGAAACATCCGGCCGATATTCCCGATTACAAGAAACTCAGTTTTCCAGAAGGCTTTAAGTGGGAG
AGGGTTATGAACTTTGAGGACGGTGGACTCGTAACTGTAACCCAAGATAGCAGCTTGCAGGATGGAACAC
TTATCTACAAAGTTAAGATGAGAGGGACGAATTTTCCTCCGGATGGTCCTGTTATGCAAAAAAAGACGAT
GGGATGGGAAGCCTCAACTGAGCGGCTTTACCCCAGAGACGGGGTACTTAAGGGAGAGATACATCAAGCT
CTTAAGCTCAAGGATGGTGGGCACTATCTCGTTGAGTTTAAGACCATTTACATGGCTAAAAAGCCGGTTC
AATTGCCGGGTTATTATTATGTGGATACGAAACTTGATATTACATCTCATAACGAAGACTATACTATTGT
GGAACAGTATGAGAGATCTGAAGGCAGACACCATCTCTTTCTGTATGGTATGGACGAACTGTATAAGTGA
TAGAGGGCCCGTTTAAACCCGCTGATCAGCCTCGACTGTGCCTTCTAGTTGCCAGCCATCTGTTGTTTGC
CCCTCCCCCGTGCCTTCCTTGACCCTGGAAGGTGCCACTCCCACTGTCCTTTCCTAATAAAATGAGGAAA
TTGCATCGCATTGTCTGAGTAGGTGTCATTCTATTCTGGGGGGTGGGGTGGGGCAGGACAGCAAGGGGGA
GGATTGGGAAGACAATAGCAGGCATGCTGGGGATGCGGTGGGCTCTATGGCTTCTGAGGCGGAAAGAACC
AGCTGGGGCTCTAGGGGGTATCCCC
[124 nt withheld, positions 6256-6379]
C
[91 nt withheld, positions 6381-6471]
AGGGTGATA
[41 nt withheld, positions 6481-6521]
CCTTTGACGTTGGAGTCCACGTTCTTT
[37 nt withheld, positions 6549-6585]
ACCCTATCTCGGTCTATTCTTTTGATTTATAAGGGATTTTGCCGATTTCGGCCTATTGGTTAAAAAATGA
GCTGATTTAACAAAAATTTAACGCGAATTAATTCTGTGGAATGTGTGTCAGTTAGGGTGTGGAAAGTCCC
CAGGCTCCCCAGCAGGCAGAAGTATGCAAAGCATGCATCTCAATTAGTCAGCAACCAGGTGTGGAAAGTC
CCCAGGCTCCCCAGCAGGCAGAAGTATGCAAAGCATGCATCTCAATTAGTCAGCAACCATAGTCCCGCCC
CTAACTCCGCCCATCCCGCCCCTAACTCCGCCCAGTTCCGCCCATTCTCCGCCCCATGGCTGACTAATTT
TTTTTATTTATGCAGAGGCCGAGGCCGCCTCTGCCTCTGAGCTATTCCAGAAGTAGTGAGGAGGCTTTTT
TGGAGGCCTAGGCTTTTGCAAAAAGCTCCCGGGAGCTTGTATATCCATTTTCGGATCTGATCAAGAGACA
GGATGAGGATCGTTTCGCATGATTGAACAAGATGGATTGCACGCAGGTTCTCCGGCCGCTTGGGTGGAGA
GGCTATTCGGCTATGACTGGGCACAACAGACAATCGGCTGCTCTGATGCCGCCGTGTTCCGGCTGTCAGC
GCAGGGGCGCCCGGTTCTTTTTGTCAAGACCGACCTGTCCGGTGCCCTGAATGAACTGCAGGACGAGGCA
GCGCGGCTATCGTGGCTGGCCACGACGGGCGTTCCTTGCGCAGCTGTGCTCGACGTTGTCACTGAAGCGG
GAAGGGACTGGCTGCTATTGGGCGAAGTGCCGGGGCAGGATCTCCTGTCATCTCACCTTGCTCCTGCCGA
GAAAGTATCCATCATGGCTGATGCAATGCGGCGGCTGCATACGCTTGATCCGGCTACCTGCCCATTCGAC
CACCAAGCGAAACATCGCATCGAGCGAGCACGTACTCGGATGGAAGCCGGTCTTGTCGATCAGGATGATC
TGGACGAAGAGCATCAGGGGCTCGCGCCAGCCGAACTGTTCGCCAGGCTCAAGGCGCGCATGCCCGACGG
CGAGGATCTCGTCGTGACCCATGGCGATGCCTGCTTGCCGAATATCATGGTGGAAAATGGCCGCTTTTCT
GGATTCATCGACTGTGGCCGGCTGGGTGTGGCGGACCGCTATCAGGACATAGCGTTGGCTACCCGTGATA
TTGCTGAAGAGCTTGGCGGCGAATGGGCTGACCGCTTCCTCGTGCTTTACGGTATCGCCGCTCCCGATTC
GCAGCGCATCGCCTTCTATCGCCTTCTTGACGAGTTCTTCTGAGCGGGACTCTGGGGTTCGAAATGACCG
ACCAAGCGACGCCCAACCTGCCATCACGAGATTTCGATTCCACCGCCGCCTTCTATGAAAGGTTGGGCTT
CGGAATCGTTTTCCGGGACGCCGGCTGGATGATCCTCCAGCGCGGGGATCTCATGCTGGAGTTCTTCGCC
CACCCCAACTTGTTTATTGCAGCTTATAATGGTTACAAATAAAGCAATAGCATCACAAATTTCACAAATA
AAGCATTTTTTTCACTGCATTCTAGTTGTGGTTTGTCCAAACTCATCAATGTATCTTATCATGTCTGTAT
ACCGTCGACCTCTAGCTAGAGCTTGGCGTAATCATGGTCATAGCTGTTTCCTGTGTGAAATTGTTATCCG
CTCACAATTCCACACAACATACGAGCCGGAAGCATAAAGTGTAAAGCCTGGGGTGCCTAATGAGTGAGCT
AACTCACATTAATTGCGTTGCGCTCACTGCCCGCTTTCCAGTCGGGAAACCTGTCGTGCCAGCTGCATTA
ATGAATCGGCCAACGCGCGGGGAGAGGCGGTTTGCGTATTGGGCGCTCTTCCGCTTCCTCGCTCACTGAC
TCGCTGCGCTCGGTCGTTCGGCTGCGGCGAGCGGTATCAGCTCACTCAAAGGCGGTAATACGGTTATCCA
CAGAATCAGGGGATAACGCAGGAAAGAACATGTGAGCAAAAGGCCAGCAAAAGGCCAGGAACCGTAAAAA
GGCCGCGTTGCTGGCGTTTTTCCATAGGCTCCGCCCCCCTGACGAGCATCACAAAAATCGACGCTCAAGT
CAGAGGTGGCGAAACCCGACAGGACTATAAAGATACCAGGCGTTTCCCCCTGGAAGCTCCCTCGTGCGCT
CTCCTGTTCCGACCCTGCCGCTTACCGGATACCTGTCCGCCTTTCTCCCTTCGGGAAGCGTGGCGCTTTC
TCATAGCTCACGCTGTAGGTATCTCAGTTCGGTGTAGGTCGTTCGCTCCAAGCTGGGCTGTGTGCACGAA
CCCCCCGTTCAGCCCGACCGCTGCGCCTTATCCGGTAACTATCGTCTTGAGTCCAACCCGGTAAGACACG
ACTTATCGCCACTGGCAGCAGCCACTGGTAACAGGATTAGCAGAGCGAGGTATGTAGGCGGTGCTACAGA
GTTCTTGAAGTGGTGGCCTAACTACGGCTACACTAGAAGAACAGTATTTGGTATCTGCGCTCTGCTGAAG
CCAGTTACCTTCGGAAAAAGAGTTGGTAGCTCTTGATCCGGCAAACAAACCACCGCTGGTAGCGGTGGTT
TTTTTGTTTGCAAGCAGCAGATTACGCGCAGAAAAAAGGATCTCAAGAAGATCCTTTGATCTTTTCTACG
GGGTCTGACGCTCAGTGGAACGAAAACTCACGTTAAGGGATTTTGGTCATGAGATTATCAAAAAGGATCT
TCACCTAGATCCTTTTAAATTAAAAATGAAGTTTTAAATCAATCTAAAGTATATATGAGTAAACTTGGTC
TGACAGTTACCAATGCTTAATCAGTGAGGCACCTATCTCAGCGATCTGTCTATTTCGTTCATCCATAGTT
GCCTGACTCCCCGTCGTGTAGATAACTACGATACGGGAGGGCTTACCATCTGGCCCCAGTGCTGCAATGA
TACCGCGAGACCCACGCTCACCGGCTCCAGATTTATCAGCAATAAACCAGCCAGCCGGAAGGGCCGAGCG
CAGAAGTGGTCCTGCAACTTTATCCGCCTCCATCCAGTCTATTAATTGTTGCCGGGAAGCTAGAGTAAGT
AGTTCGCCAGTTAATAGTTTGCGCAACGTTGTTGCCATTGCTACAGGCATCGTGGTGTCACGCTCGTCGT
TTGGTATGGCTTCATTCAGCTCCGGTTCCCAACGATCAAGGCGAGTTACATGATCCCCCATGTTGTGCAA
AAAAGCGGTTAGCTCCTTCGGTCCTCCGATCGTTGTCAGAAGTAAGTTGGCCGCAGTGTTATCACTCATG
GTTATGGCAGCACTGCATAATTCTCTTACTGTCATGCCATCCGTAAGATGCTTTTCTGTGACTGGTGAGT
ACTCAACCAAGTCATTCTGAGAATAGTGTATGCGGCGACCGAGTTGCTCTTGCCCGGCGTCAATACGGGA
TAATACCGCGCCACATAGCAGAACTTTAAAAGTGCTCATCATTGGAAAACGTTCTTCGGGGCGAAAACTC
TCAAGGATCTTACCGCTGTTGAGATCCAGTTCGATGTAACCCACTCGTGCACCCAACTGATCTTCAGCAT
CTTTTACTTTCACCAGCGTTTCTGGGTGAGCAAAAACAGGAAGGCAAAATGCCGCAAAAAAGGGAATAAG
GGCGACACGGAAATGTTGAATACTCATACTCTTCCTTTTTCAATATTATTGAAGCATTTATCAGGGTTAT
TGTCTCATGAGCGGATACATATTTGAATGTATTTAGAAAAATAAACAAATAGGGGTTCCGCGCACATTTC
CCCGAAAAGTGCCACCTGACGTC
